>Addgene plasmid #115504 | pOGG203 | depositor full sequence | sequence record 217802 | Full Sequence
GGAGAGGCCTGAATCGCCCCATCATCCAGCCAGAAAGTGAGGGAGCCACGGTTGATGAGAGCTTTGTTGT
AGGTGGACCAGTTGGTGATTTTGAACTTTTGCTTTGCCACGGAACGGTCTGCGTTGTCGGGAAGATGCGT
GATCTGATCCTTCAACTCAGCAAAAGTTCGATTTATTCAACAAAGCGACGTTGTGTCTCAAAATCTCTGA
TGTTACATTGCACAAGATAAAAATATATCATCATGAACAATAAAACTGTCTGCTTACATAAACAGTAATA
CAAGGGGTGTTATGAGCCATATTCAACGGGAAACGTCTTGCTCGAGATCTATCGATGCATGCCATGGTAC
CCGGGAGCTCGAATTCAGGCTTGGAGGATACGAATGGTGAGCAAGGGCGAGGAGGATAACATGGCCATCA
TCAAGGAGTTCATGCGCTTCAAGGTGCACATGGAGGGCTCCGTGAACGGCCACGAGTTCGAGATCGAGGG
CGAGGGCGAGGGCCGCCCCTACGAGGGCACCCAGACCGCCAAGCTGAAGGTGACCAAGGGTGGCCCCCTG
CCCTTCGCCTGGGACATCCTGTCCCCTCAGTTCATGTACGGCTCCAAGGCCTACGTGAAGCACCCCGCCG
ACATCCCCGACTACTTGAAGCTGTCCTTCCCCGAGGGCTTCAAGTGGGAGCGCGTGATGAACTTCGAGGA
CGGCGGCGTGGTGACCGTGACCCAGGACTCCTCCCTGCAGGACGGCGAGTTCATCTACAAGGTGAAGCTG
CGCGGCACCAACTTCCCCTCCGACGGCCCCGTAATGCAGAAGAAAACCATGGGCTGGGAGGCCTCCTCCG
AGCGGATGTACCCCGAGGACGGCGCCCTGAAGGGCGAGATCAAGCAGAGGCTGAAGCTGAAGGACGGCGG
CCACTACGACGCTGAGGTCAAGACCACCTACAAGGCCAAGAAGCCCGTGCAGCTGCCCGGCGCCTACAAC
GTCAACATCAAGTTGGACATCACCTCCCACAACGAGGACTACACCATCGTGGAACAGTACGAACGCGCCG
AGGGCCGCCACTCCACCGGCGGCATGGACGAGCTGTACAAGTAAGCTTCCCAGGCATCAAATAAAACGAA
AGGCTCAGTCGAAAGACTGGGCCTTTCGTTTTATCTGTTGTTTGTCGGTGAACGCTCTCCTGAGTAGGAC
AAATCCGCCGGGAGCGGATTTGAACGTTGCGAAGCAACGGCCCGGAGGGTGGCGGGCAGGACGCCCGCCA
TAAACTGCCAGGGAATTCCGCTACTATTGTCTTCTGCACGAAGTGGTTTAAACTATCAGTGTTTGACAGG
ATATATTGGCGGGTAAACCTAAGAGAAAAGAGCGTTTATTAGAATAATCGGATATTTAAAAGGGCGTGAA
AAGGTTTATCCGTTCGTCCATTTGTATGTGCATGCCAACCACAGGGTTCCCCAGATCAGGCGCTGGCTGC
TGAACCCCCAGCCGGAACTGACCCCACAAGGCCCTAGCGTTTGCAATGCACCAGGTCATCATTGACCCAG
GCGTGTTCCACCAGGCCGCTGCCTCGCAACTCTTCGCAGGCTTCGCCGACCTGCTCGCGCCACTTCTTCA
CGCGGGTGGAATCCGATCCGCACATGAGGCGGAAGGTTTCCAGCTTGAGCGGGTACGGCTCCCGGTGCGA
GCTGAAATAGTCGAACATCCGTCGGGCCGTCGGCGACAGCTTGCGGTACTTCTCCCATATGAATTTCGTG
TAGTGGTCGCCAGCAAACAGCACGACGATTTCCTCGTCGATCAGGACCTGGCAACGGGACGTTTTCTTGC
CACGGTCCAGGACGCGGAAGCGGTGCAGCAGCGACACCGATTCCAGGTGCCCAACGCGGTCGGACGTGAA
GCCCATCGCCGTCGCCTGTAGGCGCGACAGGCATTCCTCGGCCTTCGTGTAATACCGGCCATTGATCGAC
CAGCCCAGGTCCTGGCAAAGCTCGTAGAACGTGAAGGTGATCGGCTCGCCGATAGGGGTGCGCTTCGCGT
ACTCCAACACCTGCTGCCACACCAGTTCGTCATCGTCGGCCCGCAGCTCGACGCCGGTGTAGGTGATCTT
CACGTCCTTGTTGACGTGGAAAATGACCTTGTTTTGCAGCGCCTCGCGCGGGATTTTCTTGTTGCGCGTG
GTGAACAGGGCAGAGCGGGCCGTGTCGTTTGGCATCGCTCGCATCGTGTCCGGCCACGGCGCAATATCGA
ACAAGGAAAGCTGCATTTCCTTGATCTGCTGCTTCGTGTGTTTCAGCAACGCGGCCTGCTTGGCCTCGCT
GACCTGTTTTGCCAGGTCCTCGCCGGCGGTTTTTCGCTTCTTGGTCGTCATAGTTCCTCGCGTGTCGATG
GTCATCGACTTCGCCAAACCTGCCGCCTCCTGTTCAAGACGACGCGAACGCTCCACGGCGGCCGATGGCG
CGGGCAGGGCAGGGGGAGCCAGTTGCACGCTGTCGCGCTCGATCTTGGCCGTAGCTTGCTGGACCATCGA
GCCGACGGACTGGAAGGTTTCGCGGGGCGCACGCATGACGGTGCGGCTTGCGATGGTTTCGGCATCCTCG
GCGGAAAACCCCGCGTCGATCAGTTCTTGCCTGTATGCCTTCCGGTCAAACGTCCGATTCATTCACCCTC
CTTGCGGGATTGCCCCGACTCACGCCGGGGCAATGTGCCCTTATTCCTGATTTGACCCGCCTGGTGCCTT
GGTGTCCAGATAATCCACCTTATCGGCAATGAAGTCGGTCCCGTAGACCGTCTGGCCGTCCTTCTCGTAC
TTGGTATTCCGAATCTTGCCCTGCACGAATACCAGCGACCCCTTGCCCAAATACTTGCCGTGGGCCTCGG
CCTGAGAGCCAAAACACTTGATGCGGAAGAAGTCGGTGCGCTCCTGCTTGTCGCCGGCATCGTTGCGCCA
CATCTAGGATCTGCCAGGAACCGTAAAAAGGCCGCGTTGCTGGCGTTTTTCCATAGGCTCCGCCCCCCTG
ACGAGCATCACAAAAATCGACGCTCAAGTCAGAGGTGGCGAAACCCGACAGGACTATAAAGATACCAGGC
GTTTCCCCCTGGAAGCTCCCTCGTGCGCTCTCCTGTTCCGACCCTGCCGCTTACCGGATACCTGTCCGCC
TTTCTCCCTTCGGGAAGCGTGGCGCTTTCTCATAGCTCACGCTGTAGGTATCTCAGTTCGGTGTAGGTCG
TTCGCTCCAAGCTGGGCTGTGTGCACGAACCCCCCGTTCAGCCCGACCGCTGCGCCTTATCCGGTAACTA
TCGTCTTGAGTCCAACCCGGTAAGACACGACTTATCGCCACTGGCAGCAGCCACTGGTAACAGGATTAGC
AGAGCGAGGTATGTAGGCGGTGCTACAGAGTTCTTGAAGTGGTGGCCTAACTACGGCTACACTAGAAGGA
CAGTATTTGGTATCTGCGCTCTGCTGAAGCCAGTTACCTTCGGAAAAAGAGTTGGTAGCTCTTGATCCGG
CAAACAAACCACCGCTGGTAGCGGTGGTTTTTTTGTTTGCAAGCAGCAGATTACGCGCAGAAAAAAAGGA
TCTCAAGAAGATCCTTTGATCTTTTCTACGGGGTCTGACGCTCAGTGGAACGAAAACTCACGTTAAGGGA
TTTTGGTCATGAGATTATCAAAAAGGATCTTCACCTAGATCCTTTTAAATTAAAAATGAAGTTTTAAATC
AATCTAAAGTATATATGAGTAAACTTGGTCTGACAGTTACCAATGCTTAATCAGTGAGGCACCTATCTCA
GCGATCTGTCTATTTCGTTCATCCATAGTTGCCTGACTCCCCGTCGTGTAGATAACTACGATACGGGAGG
GCTTACCATCTGGCCCCAGTGCTGCAATGATACCGCGAGAACCACGCTCACCGGCTCCAGATTTATCAGC
AATAAACCAGCCAGCCGGAAGGGCCGAGCGCAGAAGTGGTCCTGCAACTTTATCCGCCTCCATCCAGTCT
ATTAATTGTTGCCGGGAAGCTAGAGTAAGTAGTTCGCCAGTTAATAGTTTGCGCAACGTTGTTGCCATTG
CTACAGGCATCGTGGTGTCACGCTCGTCGTTTGGTATGGCTTCATTCAGCTCCGGTTCCCAACGATCAAG
GCGAGTTACATGATCCCCCATGTTGTGCAAAAAAGCGGTTAGCTCCTTCGGTCCTCCGATCGTTGTCAGA
AGTAAGTTGGCCGCAGTGTTATCACTCATGGTTATGGCAGCACTGCATAATTCTCTTACTGTCATGCCAT
CCGTAAGATGCTTTTCTGTGACTGGTGAGTACTCAACCAAGTCATTCTGAGAATAGTGTATGCGGCGACC
GAGTTGCTCTTGCCCGGCGTCAATACGGGATAATACCGCGCCACATAGCAGAACTTTAAAAGTGCTCATC
ATTGGAAAACGTTCTTCGGGGCGAAAACTCTCAAGGATCTTACCGCTGTTGAGATCCAGTTCGATGTAAC
CCACTCGTGCACCCAACTGATCTTCAGCATCTTTTACTTTCACCAGCGTTTCTGGGTGAGCAAAAACAGG
AAGGCAAAATGCCGCAAAAAAGGGAATAAGGGCGACACGGAAATGTTGAATACTCATACTCTTCCTTTTT
CAATATTATTGAAGCATTTATCAGGGTTATTGTCTCATGAGCGGATACATATTTGAATGTATTTAGAAAA
ATAAACAAATAGGGGTTCCGCGCACGAATTGGCCAGCGCTGCCATTTTTGGGGTGAGGCCGTTCGCGGCC
GAGGGGCGCAGCCCCTGGGGGGATGGGAGGCCCGCGTTAGCGGGCCGGGAGGGTTCGAGAAGGGGGGGCA
CCCCCCTTCGGCGTGCGCGGTCACGCGCACAGGGCGCAGCCCTGGTTAAAAACAAGGTTTATAAATATTG
GTTTAAAAGCAGGTTAAAAGACAGGTTAGCGGTGGCCGAAAAACGGGCGGAAACCCTTGCAAATGCTGGA
TTTTCTGCCTGTGGACAGCCCCTCAAATGTCAATAGGTGCGCCCCTCATCTGTCAGCACTCTGCCCCTCA
AGTGTCAAGGATCGCGCCCCTCATCTGTCAGTAGTCGCGCCCCTCAAGTGTCAATACCGCAGGGCACTTA
TCCCCAGGCTTGTCCACATCATCTGTGGGAAACTCGCGTAAAATCAGGCGTTTTCGCCGATTTGCGAGGC
TGGCCAGCTCCACGTCGCCGGCCGAAATCGAGCCTGCCCCTCATCTGTCAACGCCGCGCCGGGTGAGTCG
GCCCCTCAAGTGTCAACGTCCGCCCCTCATCTGTCAGTGAGGGCCAAGTTTTCCGCGAGGTATCCACAAC
GCCGGCGGCCGCGGTGTCTCGCACACGGCTTCGACGGCGTTTCTGGCGCGTTTGCAGGGCCATAGACGGC
CGCCAGCCCAGCGGCGAGGGCAACCAGCCCGGTGAGCGTCGCAAAGGAGATCCTGATCTGACTGATGGGC
TGCCTGTATCGAGTGGTGATTTTGTGCCGAGCTGCCGGTCGGGGAGCTGTTGGCTGGCTGGTGGCAGGAT
ATATTGTGGTGTAAACAAATTGACGCTTAGACAACTTAATAACACATTGCGGACGTTTTTAATGTACTGG
GGTGGATGCAGTGGGCCCCACTCTGTGAAGACAAGCAAGAATTCAAGCTT
Features (pLannotate 1.2.2; 12 found; start..end, strand, type, name):
      6..107     -  CDS            TRA2_ECOLX (fragment): Protein predicted: Swiss-Prot protein existence level 4. Required for transposition of transposon Tn903. From Escherichia coli.
    292..326     +  CDS            KanR (fragment): aminoglycoside phosphotransferase; aph(3')-Ia; confers resistance to kanamycin in bacteria or G418 (Geneticin®) in eukaryotes
    384..1091    +  CDS            mCherry: mCherry is a basic (constitutively fluorescent) red fluorescent protein published in 2004, derived from Discosoma sp.. It is reported to be a very rapidly-maturing monomer with low acid sensitivity.
   1108..1194    +  terminator     rrnB T1 terminator: Escherichia coli rrnB; transcription terminator T1 from the E. coli rrnB gene
   1324..1348    +  misc_feature   RB T-DNA repeat: right border repeat from nopaline C58 T-DNA
   1460..1480    -  CDS            TetR (fragment): tetracycline resistance regulatory protein; tetR
   1507..2652    -  CDS            trfA: TRFA_ECOLX - Experimental evidence at protein level: Swiss-Prot protein existence level 1. Also involved in plasmid copy number control, promoting intermolecular coupling of protein bound iterons at oriV, which inhibits replication initiation. From Escherichia coli.
   2988..3576    -  rep_origin     ori: high-copy-number ColE1/pMB1/pBR322/pUC origin of replication
   3747..4607    -  CDS            AmpR: β-lactamase; bla; confers resistance to ampicillin, carbenicillin, and related antibiotics
   4608..4712    -  promoter       AmpR promoter: bla
   4799..5430    -  rep_origin     oriV: incP origin of replication
   5522..5546    +  misc_feature   LB T-DNA repeat: left border repeat from nopaline C58 T-DNA
