>Addgene plasmid #115504 | pOGG203 | addgene full sequence | sequence record 223070 | Addgene NGS Result
GGAGAGGCCTGAATCGCCCCATCATCCAGCCAGAAAGTGAGGGAGCCACGGTTGATGAGAGCTTTGTTGT
AGGTGGACCAGTTGGTGATTTTGAACTTTTGCTTTGCCACGGAACGGTCTGCGTTGTCGGGAAGATGCGT
GATCTGATCCTTCAACTCAGCAAAAGTTCGATTTATTCAACAAAGCGACGTTGTGTCTCAAAATCTCTGA
TGTTACATTGCACAAGATAAAAATATATCATCATGAACAATAAAACTGTCTGCTTACATAAACAGTAATA
CAAGGGGTGTTATGAGCCATATTCAACGGGAAACGTCTTGCTCGAGATCTATCGATGCATGCCATGGTAC
CCGGGAGCTCGAATTCAGGCTTGGAGGATACGAATGGTGAGCAAGGGCGAGGAGGATAACATGGCCATCA
TCAAGGAGTTCATGCGCTTCAAGGTGCACATGGAGGGCTCCGTGAACGGCCACGAGTTCGAGATCGAGGG
CGAGGGCGAGGGCCGCCCCTACGAGGGCACCCAGACCGCCAAGCTGAAGGTGACCAAGGGTGGCCCCCTG
CCCTTCGCCTGGGACATCCTGTCCCCTCAGTTCATGTACGGCTCCAAGGCCTACGTGAAGCACCCCGCCG
ACATCCCCGACTACTTGAAGCTGTCCTTCCCCGAGGGCTTCAAGTGGGAGCGCGTGATGAACTTCGAGGA
CGGCGGCGTGGTGACCGTGACCCAGGACTCCTCCCTGCAGGACGGCGAGTTCATCTACAAGGTGAAGCTG
CGCGGCACCAACTTCCCCTCCGACGGCCCCGTAATGCAGAAGAAAACCATGGGCTGGGAGGCCTCCTCCG
AGCGGATGTACCCCGAGGACGGCGCCCTGAAGGGCGAGATCAAGCAGAGGCTGAAGCTGAAGGACGGCGG
CCACTACGACGCTGAGGTCAAGACCACCTACAAGGCCAAGAAGCCCGTGCAGCTGCCCGGCGCCTACAAC
GTCAACATCAAGTTGGACATCACCTCCCACAACGAGGACTACACCATCGTGGAACAGTACGAACGCGCCG
AGGGCCGCCACTCCACCGGCGGCATGGACGAGCTGTACAAGTAAGCTTCCCAGGCATCAAATAAAACGAA
AGGCTCAGTCGAAAGACTGGGCCTTTCGTTTTATCTGTTGTTTGTCGGTGAACGCTCTCCTGAGTAGGAC
AAATCCGCCGGGAGCGGATTTGAACGTTGCGAAGCAACGGCCCGGAGGGTGGCGGGCAGGACGCCCGCCA
TAAACTGCCAGGGAATTCCGCTACTATTGTCTTCTGCACGAAGTGGTTTAAACTATCAGTGTTTGACAGG
ATATATTGGCGGGTAAACCTAAGAGAAAAGAGCGTTTATTAGAATAATCGGATATTTAAAAGGGCGTGAA
AAGGTTTATCCGTTCGTCCATTTGTATGTGCATGCCAACCACAGGGTTCCCCAGATCAGGCGCTGGCTGC
TGAACCCCCAGCCGGAACTGACCCCACAAGGCCCTAGCGTTTGCAATGCACCAGGTCATCATTGACCCAG
GCGTGTTCCACCAGGCCGCTGCCTCGCAACTCTTCGCAGGCTTCGCCGACCTGCTCGCGCCACTTCTTCA
CGCGGGTGGAATCCGATCCGCACATGAGGCGGAAGGTTTCCAGCTTGAGCGGGTACGGCTCCCGGTGCGA
GCTGAAATAGTCGAACATCCGTCGGGCCGTCGGCGACAGCTTGCGGTACTTCTCCCATATGAATTTCGTG
TAGTGGTCGCCAGCAAACAGCACGACGATTTCCTCGTCGATCAGGACCTGGCAACGGGACGTTTTCTTGC
CACGGTCCAGGACGCGGAAGCGGTGCAGCAGCGACACCGATTCCAGGTGCCCAACGCGGTCGGACGTGAA
GCCCATCGCCGTCGCCTGTAGGCGCGACAGGCATTCCTCGGCCTTCGTGTAATACCGGCCATTGATCGAC
CAGCCCAGGTCCTGGCAAAGCTCGTAGAACGTGAAGGTGATCGGCTCGCCGATAGGGGTGCGCTTCGCGT
ACTCCAACACCTGCTGCCACACCAGTTCGTCATCGTCGGCCCGCAGCTCGACGCCGGTGTAGGTGATCTT
CACGTCCTTGTTGACGTGGAAAATGACCTTGTTTTGCAGCGCCTCGCGCGGGATTTTCTTGTTGCGCGTG
GTGAACAGGGCAGAGCGGGCCGTGTCGTTTGGCATCGCTCGCATCGTGTCCGGCCACGGCGCAATATCGA
ACAAGGAAAGCTGCATTTCCTTGATCTGCTGCTTCGTGTGTTTCAGCAACGCGGCCTGCTTGGCCTCGCT
GACCTGTTTTGCCAGGTCCTCGCCGGCGGTTTTTCGCTTCTTGGTCGTCATAGTTCCTCGCGTGTCGATG
GTCATCGACTTCGCCAAACCTGCCGCCTCCTGTTCAAGACGACGCGAACGCTCCACGGCGGCCGATGGCG
CGGGCAGGGCAGGGGGAGCCAGTTGCACGCTGTCGCGCTCGATCTTGGCCGTAGCTTGCTGGACCATCGA
GCCGACGGACTGGAAGGTTTCGCGGGGCGCACGCATGACGGTGCGGCTTGCGATGGTTTCGGCATCCTCG
GCGGAAAACCCCGCGTCGATCAGTTCTTGCCTGTATGCCTTCCGGTCAAACGTCCGATTCATTCACCCTC
CTTGCGGGATTGCCCCGACTCACGCCGGGGCAATGTGCCCTTATTCCTGATTTGACCCGCCTGGTGCCTT
GGTGTCCAGATAATCCACCTTATCGGCAATGAAGTCGGTCCCGTAGACCGTCTGGCCGTCCTTCTCGTAC
TTGGTATTCCGAATCTTGCCCTGCACGAATACCAGCGACCCCTTGCCCAAATACTTGCCGTGGGCCTCGG
CCTGAGAGCCAAAACACTTGATGCGGAAGAAGTCGGTGCGCTCCTGCTTGTCGCCGGCATCGTTGCGCCA
CATCTAGGATCTGCCAGGAACCGTAAAAAGGCCGCGTTGCTGGCGTTTTTCCATAGGCTCCGCCCCCCTG
ACGAGCATCACAAAAATCGACGCTCAAGTCAGAGGTGGCGAAACCCGACAGGACTATAAAGATACCAGGC
GTTTCCCCCTGGAAGCTCCCTCGTGCGCTCTCCTGTTCCGACCCTGCCGCTTACCGGATACCTGTCCGCC
TTTCTCCCTTCGGGAAGCGTGGCGCTTTCTCATAGCTCACGCTGTAGGTATCTCAGTTCGGTGTAGGTCG
TTCGCTCCAAGCTGGGCTGTGTGCACGAACCCCCCGTTCAGCCCGACCGCTGCGCCTTATCCGGTAACTA
TCGTCTTGAGTCCAACCCGGTAAGACACGACTTATCGCCACTGGCAGCAGCCACTGGTAACAGGATTAGC
AGAGCGAGGTATGTAGGCGGTGCTACAGAGTTCTTGAAGTGGTGGCCTAACTACGGCTACACTAGAAGAA
CAGTATTTGGTATCTGCGCTCTGCTGAAGCCAGTTACCTTCGGAAAAAGAGTTGGTAGCTCTTGATCCGG
CAAACAAACCACCGCTGGTAGCGGTGGTTTTTTTGTTTGCAAGCAGCAGATTACGCGCAGAAAAAAAGGA
TCTCAAGAAGATCCTTTGATCTTTTCTACGGGGTCTGACGCTCAGTGGAACGAAAACTCACGTTAAGGGA
TTTTGGTCATGAGATTATCAAAAAGGATCTTCACCTAGATCCTTTTAAATTAAAAATGAAGTTTTAAATC
AATCTAAAGTATATATGAGTAAACTTGGTCTGACAGTTACCAATGCTTAATCAGTGAGGCACCTATCTCA
GCGATCTGTCTATTTCGTTCATCCATAGTTGCCTGACTCCCCGTCGTGTAGATAACTACGATACGGGAGG
GCTTACCATCTGGCCCCAGTGCTGCAATGATACCGCGAGAACCACGCTCACCGGCTCCAGATTTATCAGC
AATAAACCAGCCAGCCGGAAGGGCCGAGCGCAGAAGTGGTCCTGCAACTTTATCCGCCTCCATCCAGTCT
ATTAATTGTTGCCGGGAAGCTAGAGTAAGTAGTTCGCCAGTTAATAGTTTGCGCAACGTTGTTGCCATTG
CTACAGGCATCGTGGTGTCACGCTCGTCGTTTGGTATGGCTTCATTCAGCTCCGGTTCCCAACGATCAAG
GCGAGTTACATGATCCCCCATGTTGTGCAAAAAAGCGGTTAGCTCCTTCGGTCCTCCGATCGTTGTCAGA
AGTAAGTTGGCCGCAGTGTTATCACTCATGGTTATGGCAGCACTGCATAATTCTCTTACTGTCATGCCAT
CCGTAAGATGCTTTTCTGTGACTGGTGAGTACTCAACCAAGTCATTCTGAGAATAGTGTATGCGGCGACC
GAGTTGCTCTTGCCCGGCGTCAATACGGGATAATACCGCGCCACATAGCAGAACTTTAAAAGTGCTCATC
ATTGGAAAACGTTCTTCGGGGCGAAAACTCTCAAGGATCTTACCGCTGTTGAGATCCAGTTCGATGTAAC
CCACTCGTGCACCCAACTGATCTTCAGCATCTTTTACTTTCACCAGCGTTTCTGGGTGAGCAAAAACAGG
AAGGCAAAATGCCGCAAAAAAGGGAATAAGGGCGACACGGAAATGTTGAATACTCATACTCTTCCTTTTT
CAATATTATTGAAGCATTTATCAAGGTTATTGTCTCATGAGCGGATACATATTTGAATGTATTTAGAAAA
ATAAACAAATAGGGGTTCCGCGCACGAATTGGCCAGCGCTGCCATTTTTGGGGTGAGGCCGTTCGCGGCC
GAGGGGCGCAGCCCCTGGGGGGATGGGAGGCCCGCGTTAGCGGGCCGGGAGGGTTCGAGAAGGGGGGGCA
CCCCCCTTCGGCGTGCGCGGTCACGCGCACAGGGCGCAGCCCTGGTTAAAAACAAGGTTTATAAATATTG
GTTTAAAAGCAGGTTAAAAGACAGGTTAGCGGTGGCCGAAAAACGGGCGGAAACCCTTGCAAATGCTGGA
TTTTCTGCCTGTGGACAGCCCCTCAAATGTCAATAGGTGCGCCCCTCATCTGTCAGCACTCTGCCCCTCA
AGTGTCAAGGATCGCGCCCCTCATCTGTCAGTAGTCGCGCCCCTCAAGTGTCAATACCGCAGGGCACTTA
TCCCCAGGCTTGTCCACATCATCTGTGGGAAACTCGCGTAAAATCAGGCGTTTTCGCCGATTTGCGAGGC
TGGCCAGCTCCACGTCGCCGGCCGAAATCGAGCCTGCCCCTCATCTGTCAACGCCGCGCCGGGTGAGTCG
GCCCCTCAAGTGTCAACGTCCGCCCCTCATCTGTCAGTGAGGGCCAAGTTTTCCGCGAGGTATCCACAAC
GCCGGCGGCCGCGGTGTCTCGCACACGGCTTCGACGGCGTTTCTGGCGCGTTTGCAGGGCCATAGACGGC
CGCCAGCCCAGCGGCGAGGGCAACCAGCCCGGTGAGCGTCGCAAAGGAGATCCTGATCTGACTGATGGGC
TGCCTGTATCGAGTGGTGATTTTGTGCCGAGCTGCCGGTCGGGGAGCTGTTGGCTGGCTGGTGGCAGGAT
ATATTGTGGTGTAAACAAATTGACGCTTAGACAACTTAATAACACATTGCGGACGTTTTTAATGTACTGG
GGTGGATGCAGTGGGCCCCACTCTGTGAAGACAAGCAAGAATTCAAGCTT
Features (pLannotate 1.2.2; 12 found; start..end, strand, type, name):
      6..107     -  CDS            TRA2_ECOLX (fragment): Protein predicted: Swiss-Prot protein existence level 4. Required for transposition of transposon Tn903. From Escherichia coli.
    292..326     +  CDS            KanR (fragment): aminoglycoside phosphotransferase; aph(3')-Ia; confers resistance to kanamycin in bacteria or G418 (Geneticin®) in eukaryotes
    384..1091    +  CDS            mCherry: mCherry is a basic (constitutively fluorescent) red fluorescent protein published in 2004, derived from Discosoma sp.. It is reported to be a very rapidly-maturing monomer with low acid sensitivity.
   1108..1194    +  terminator     rrnB T1 terminator: Escherichia coli rrnB; transcription terminator T1 from the E. coli rrnB gene
   1324..1348    +  misc_feature   RB T-DNA repeat: right border repeat from nopaline C58 T-DNA
   1460..1480    -  CDS            TetR (fragment): tetracycline resistance regulatory protein; tetR
   1507..2652    -  CDS            trfA: TRFA_ECOLX - Experimental evidence at protein level: Swiss-Prot protein existence level 1. Also involved in plasmid copy number control, promoting intermolecular coupling of protein bound iterons at oriV, which inhibits replication initiation. From Escherichia coli.
   2988..3576    -  rep_origin     ori: high-copy-number ColE1/pMB1/pBR322/pUC origin of replication
   3747..4607    -  CDS            AmpR: β-lactamase; bla; confers resistance to ampicillin, carbenicillin, and related antibiotics
   4608..4712    -  promoter       AmpR promoter: bla
   4799..5430    -  rep_origin     oriV: incP origin of replication
   5522..5546    +  misc_feature   LB T-DNA repeat: left border repeat from nopaline C58 T-DNA
