[The description below was written by a language model from this plasmid's Addgene catalogue record and pLannotate feature annotations shown in this document.]
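Description:
pOGG203 is a Golden Gate "level 1" transcription-unit plasmid from the Bacterial Expression Vector Archive (BEVA) modular cloning system, carrying a constitutively expressed mCherry reporter. The catalogue lists the backbone as unknown, but the insert name points to a pL1M-F2 level 1 acceptor (forward, position 2). The 5,650 nt sequence annotation fits a MoClo-style binary backbone. It shows nopaline-type left and right T-DNA border repeats flanking the cargo region, a high-copy ColE1/pUC origin for propagation in E. coli, and the IncP (RK2) oriV together with its trfA replication initiator gene, which can support replication in a broader range of Gram-negative hosts. Selection is by ampicillin through a β-lactamase gene with its native bla promoter, matching the recorded resistance and high copy number.

The payload is assembled from three domesticated parts, with internal type IIS restriction sites removed for Golden Gate use: the pNeo promoter module (pOGG001), the mCherry coding sequence (EC15071), and the "T-pharma" terminator module (pOGG003). In the feature table, short Tn903 transposase and KanR fragments lie just upstream of mCherry. These most likely reflect a promoter region derived from a kanamycin/neomycin resistance gene rather than a functional marker, and kanamycin resistance is not recorded. An rrnB T1 terminator follows the mCherry reading frame. A short TetR fragment near trfA appears to be a backbone remnant.

As a level 1 unit, the plasmid is intended as a ready-made module to be combined with other level 1 units in a higher-level Golden Gate assembly. This allows a constitutive red fluorescent marker to be built into bacterial expression vectors, for example to label or track strains.
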