Addgene plasmid #115504: pOGG203
Purpose: Clone of a level 1 unit which encodes a constitutively-expressed mCherry
Depositing lab: Philip Poole. Depositing organization: University of Oxford. Publication: A Bacterial Expression Vector Archive (BEVA) for Flexible Modular Assembly of Golden Gate-Compatible Vectors. Geddes BA, Mendoza-Suarez MA, Poole PS. Front Microbiol. 2019 Jan 14;9:3345. doi: 10.3389/fmicb.2018.03345. eCollection 2018. PubMed 30692983.
Backbone
  Vector backbone: unknown
  Vector type: Bacterial Expression
Growth in bacteria
  Bacterial resistance: Ampicillin, 100 μg/mL
  Growth temperature: 37°C
  Growth strain: DH5alpha
  Copy number: High Copy
Gene/Insert
  Gene/Insert name: pL1M-F2-pNeo pOGG001, mCherry EC15071, T-pharma(pOGG003
  Species: Synthetic
  Mutation: Domesticated for Golden Gate cloning
  Cloning method: Unknown
Terms and licenses: Academic/Nonprofit Terms; Industry Terms: Not Available to Industry
Depositor comments: Please visit https://www.biorxiv.org/content/early/2018/08/16/392423 for bioRxiv preprint.
How to cite: pOGG203 was a gift from Philip Poole (Addgene plasmid # 115504 ; http://n2t.net/addgene:115504 ; RRID:Addgene_115504)
